>Addgene plasmid #146616 | pAc5.1B-lambdaN-HA-DmNot2_1-401_I | depositor full sequence | sequence record 289062 | Full Sequence
CTTCAAGGAATTAATTCTATATTCTAAAAACACAAATGATACTTCTAAAAAAAATCATGAATGGCATCAA
CTCTGAATCAAATCTTTGCAGATGCACCTACTTCTCATTTCCACTGTCACATCATTTTTCCAGATCTCGC
TGCCTGTTATGTGGCCCACAAACCAAGACACGTTTTATGGCCATTAAAGCTGGCTGATCGTCGCCAAACA
CCAAATACATATCAATATGTACATTCGAGAAAGAAGCGATCAAAGAAGCGTCTTCGGGCGAGTAGGAGAA
TGCGGAGGAGAAGGAGAACGAGCTGATCTAGTATCTCTCCACAATCCAATGCCAACTGACCAACTGGCCA
TATTCGGAGCAATTTGAAGCCAATTTCCATCGCCTGGCGATCGCTCCATTCTTGGCTATATGTTTTTCAC
CGTTCCCGGGGCCATTTTCAAAGACTCGTCGGTAAGATAAGATTGTGTCACTCGCTGTCTCTCTTCATTT
GTCGAAGAATGCTGAGGAATTTCGCGATGACGTCGGCGAGTATTTTGAAGAATGAGAATAATTTGTATTT
ATACGAAAATCAGTTAGTGGAATTTTCTACAAAAACATGTTATCTATAGATAATTTTGTTGCAAAATATG
TTGACTATGACAAAGATTGTATGTATATACCTTTAATGTATTCTCATTTTCTTATGTATTTATAATGGCA
ATGATGATACTGATGATATTTTAAGATGATGCCAGACCACAGGCTGATTTCTGCGTCTTTTGCCGAACGC
AGTGCATGTGCGGTTGTTGTTTTTTGGAATAGTTTCAATTTTCGGACTGTCCGCTTTGATTTCAGTTTCT
TGGCTTATTCAAAAAGCAAAGTAAAGCCAAAAAAGCGAGATGGCAATACCAAATGCGGCAAAACGGTAGT
GGAAGGAAAGGGGTGCGGGGCAGCGGAAGGAAGGGTGGGGCGGGGCGTGGCGGGGTCTGTGGCTGGGCGC
GACGTCACCGACGTTGGAGCCACTCCTTTGACCATGTGTGCGTGTGTGTATTATTCGTGTCTCGCCACTC
GCCGGTTGTTTTTTTCTTTTTATCTCGCTCTCTCTAGCGCCATCTCGTACGCATGCTCAACGCACCGCAT
GTTGCCGTGTCCTTTATGCGTCATTTTGGCTCGAAATAGGCAATTATTTAAACAAAGATTAGTCAACGAA
AACGCTAAAATAAATAAGTCTACAATATGGTTACTTATTGCCATGTGTGTGCAGCCAACGATAGCAACAA
AAGCAACAACACAGTGGCTTTCCCTCTTTCACTTTTTGTTTGCAAGCGCGTGCGAGCAAGACGGCACGAC
CGGCAAACGCAATTACGCTGACAAAGAGCAGACGAAGTTTTGGCCGAAAAACATCAAGGCGCCTGATACG
AATGCATTTGCAATAACAATTGCGATATTTAATATTGTTTATGAAGCTGTTTGACTTCAAAACACACAAA
AAAAAAAATAAAACAAATTATTTGAAAGAGAATTAGGAATCGGACAGCTTATCGTTACGGGCTAACAGCA
CACCGAGACGAAATAGCTTACCTGACGTCACAGCCTCTGGAAGAACTGCCGCCAAGCAGAGAGAGAGAGA
AAAAGAGGGAGAGCAGCTTAGACCGCATGTGCTTGTGTGTGAGGCGTCTCTCTCTTCGTCTCCTGTTTGC
GCAAACGCATAGACTGCACTGAGAAAATCGATTACCTATTTTTTATGAATGAATATTTGCACTATTACTA
TTCAAAACTATTAAGATAGCAATCACATTCAATAGCCAAATACTATACCACCTGAGCGATGCAACGAAAT
GATCAATTTGAGCAAAAATGCTGCATATTTAGGACGGCATCATTATAGAAATGCTTCTTGCTGTGTACTT
TTCTCTCGTCTGGCAGCTGTTTCGCCGTTATTGTTAAAACCGGCTTAAGTTAGGTGTGTTTTCTACGACT
AGTGATGCCCCTACTAGAAGATGTGTGTTGCACAAATGTCCCTGAATAACCAATTTGAAGTGCAGATAGC
AGTAAACGTAAGCTAATATGAATATTATTTAACTGTAATGTTTTAATATCGCTGGACATTACTAATAAAC
CCACTATAAACACATGTACATATGTATGTTTTGGCATACAATGAGTAGTTGGGGAAAAAATGTGTAAAAG
CACCGTGACCATCACAGCATAAAGATAACCAGCTGAAGTATCGAATATGAGTAACCCCCAAATTGAATCA
CATGCCGCAACTGATAGGACCCATGGAAGTACACTCTTCATGGCGATATACAAGACACACACAAGCACGA
ACACCCAGTTGCGGAGGAAATTCTCCGTAAATGAAAACCCAATCGGCGAACAATTCATACCCATATATGG
TAAAAGTTTTGAACGCGACTTGAGAGCGGAGAGCATTGCGGCTGATAAGGTTTTAGCGCTAAGCGGGCTT
TATAAAACGGGCTGCGGGACCAGTTTTCATATCACTACCGTTTGAGTTCTTGTGCTGTGTGGATACTCCT
CCCGACACAAAGCCGCTCCATCAGCCAGCAGTCGTCTAATCCAGAGACCCCGGATCGGGGTACCAACATG
GACGCACAAACACGACGACGTGAGCGTCGCGCTGAGAAACAAGCTCAATGGAAAGCTGCAAACGGTGGAT
CTCCTCCACATATGGCTTACCCATACGATGTTCCAGATTACGCTCCTCCAAGCTTGATGGCGAATTTAAA
TTTTCAACAACCCCCGAGAAGTATAGCGAACGCGGCGTTAGCTGGCCGGACAACAGGCGGATTCGGTGGT
AGCTCCCTGGCTGGCCATGTGACGCCCACGTCGGGCATGTTTCAAACCGACTTCGCCAACTCCTATCCAG
GAACGGCGAACTACGGACAGGCGCCGCAGCAGCAGCAACAACAGCAGCAGCAGCCCCAACTGTCGCCGAA
CCGGAATGCCCAGCTGTCGGTCGGCGGACCCGCCATCTCGAGTGGCAACCGCAACGCCAACCTCTTCGGC
CAGCGTCAGTTTGTGGAGCGGCGAGCCATGCAAGGATTGGGCAGTGGCCCCATGTCGAACATGGGCAACT
TCATGCAGACGGGTCGCGGCGGCTACGGAACGGGCGGAGGCGGTGGCGGTCCTTTGAATAACTTCCACGT
GTTCGGCGGCGGCGGTGGTAGCGACACCTCCACGCCTGCCCTGCTCGATCCCACGGAGTTCCCCTCGCTG
ACGAATGCGCGCGGCCAGAACGACCAGACACTGCCCCAATCGAATCCGCTCCAGCCGCCGGGCAGCAAAC
CCTATGGTAATTTCTTTACCTCTTTTGGCATGGTGAAGCAACCGACGTCAGAGCAATCGGAGTTCACGAT
GTCTAACGAGGACTTCCCTGCGTTACCGGGCACCCAAAACTCGGACGGCACAACGAACGCGGTGGGGAGC
GTCGCCGGAACAGGAGGCTCCGGAGGTGCGTCCACAGAGAACCACTTGGACGGCACGGAAAAGCCGATGA
ATTCGATAGTGGTCAGCGGATCAGCGAGCGGCAGCAGCGGTTCCAACGTCGGCGTTGTAGGCGGCAATGG
TCTCGGTGCCGTTGGCAGTGGTATAGGGGGCTTGGCAGTAGGCGGCGGCGGAGGAGCTGGTAGCTCAGGA
GGCGGAGGAGTCGGCGGCAATGCAGCCAGCGGCGTTGTCGGCGGGTCCCATGTAGGACTGGTGGGCAGTA
ACAGCGGCATTGGCGGCGTCAACAGCGTACCCAACAGCAATGCCATGATGGGCGTAGGCGGCGGCCTGGG
GAGTGGAAGCGGCTCGTCTGGGAGCGGAGCGGGCGGCGAGCATCTGAACGATAATTCCAGCAACGATAAA
CTTGTAAAGAGCGGCGTGCAAACTTCGCCAGATGGGAAGGTCACAAACATACCAGCGACCATGGTGAACT
AAGCGGCCGCTCGAGTCTAGAGGGCCCGCGGTTCGAAGGTAAGCCTATCCCTAACCCTCTCCTCGGTCTC
GATTCTACGCGTACCGGTCATCATCACCATCACCATTGAGTTTAAACCCGCTGATCAGCCTCGACTGTGC
CTTCTAAGGCCTGAGCTCGCTGATCAGCCTCGATCGAGGATCCAGACATGATAAGATACATTGATGAGTT
TGGACAAACCACAACTAGAATGCAGTGAAAAAAATGCTTTATTTGTGAAATTTGTGATGCTATTGCTTTA
TTTGTAACCATTATAAGCTGCAATAAACAAGTTAACAACAACAATTGCATTCATTTTATGTTTCAGGTTC
AGGGGGAGGTGTGGGAGGTTTTTTAAAGCAAGTAAAACCTCTACAAATGTGGTATGGCTGATTATGATCA
GTCGACCGATGCCCTTGAGAGCCTTCAACCCAGTCAGCTCCTTCCGGTGGGCGCGGGGCATGACTATCGT
CGCCGCACTTATGACTGTCTTCTTTATCATGCAACTCGTAGGACAGGTGCCGGCAGCGCTCTGGGTCATT
TTCGGCGAGGACCGCTTTCGCTGGAGCGCGACGATGATCGGCCTGTCGCTTGCGGTATTCGGAATCTTGC
ACGCCCTCGCTCAAGCCTTCGTCACTGGTCCCGCCACCAAACGTTTCGGCGAGAAGCAGGCCATTATCGC
CGGCATGGCGGCCGACGCGCTGGGCTACGTCTTGCTGGCGTTCGCGACGCGAGGCTGGATGGCCTTCCCC
ATTATGATTCTTCTCGCTTCCGGCGGCATCGGGATGCCCGCGTTGCAGGCCATGCTGTCCAGGCAGGTAG
ATGACGACCATCAGGGACAGCTTCAAGGATCGCTCGCGGCTCTTACCAGCCAGCAAAAGGCCAGGAACCG
TAAAAAGGCCGCGTTGCTGGCGTTTTTCCATAGGCTCCGCCCCCCTGACGAGCATCACAAAAATCGACGC
TCAAGTCAGAGGTGGCGAAACCCGACAGGACTATAAAGATACCAGGCGTTTCCCCCTGGAAGCTCCCTCG
TGCGCTCTCCTGTTCCGACCCTGCCGCTTACCGGATACCTGTCCGCCTTTCTCCCTTCGGGAAGCGTGGC
GCTTTCTCAATGCTCACGCTGTAGGTATCTCAGTTCGGTGTAGGTCGTTCGCTCCAAGCTGGGCTGTGTG
CACGAACCCCCCGTTCAGCCCGACCGCTGCGCCTTATCCGGTAACTATCGTCTTGAGTCCAACCCGGTAA
GACACGACTTATCGCCACTGGCAGCAGCCACTGGTAACAGGATTAGCAGAGCGAGGTATGTAGGCGGTGC
TACAGAGTTCTTGAAGTGGTGGCCTAACTACGGCTACACTAGAAGGACAGTATTTGGTATCTGCGCTCTG
CTGAAGCCAGTTACCTTCGGAAAAAGAGTTGGTAGCTCTTGATCCGGCAAACAAACCACCGCTGGTAGCG
GTGGTTTTTTTGTTTGCAAGCAGCAGATTACGCGCAGAAAAAAAGGATCTCAAGAAGATCCTTTGATCTT
TTCTACGGGGTCTGACGCTCAGTGGAACGAAAACTCACGTTAAGGGATTTTGGTCATGAGATTATCAAAA
AGGATCTTCACCTAGATCCTTTTAAATTAAAAATGAAGTTTTAAATCAATCTAAAGTATATATGAGTAAA
CTTGGTCTGACAGTTACCAATGCTTAATCAGTGAGGCACCTATCTCAGCGATCTGTCTATTTCGTTCATC
CATAGTTGCCTGACTCCCCGTCGTGTAGATAACTACGATACGGGAGGGCTTACCATCTGGCCCCAGTGCT
GCAATGATACCGCGAGACCCACGCTCACCGGCTCCAGATTTATCAGCAATAAACCAGCCAGCCGGAAGGG
CCGAGCGCAGAAGTGGTCCTGCAACTTTATCCGCCTCCATCCAGTCTATTAATTGTTGCCGGGAAGCTAG
AGTAAGTAGTTCGCCAGTTAATAGTTTGCGCAACGTTGTTGCCATTGCTGCAGGCATCGTGGTGTCACGC
TCGTCGTTTGGTATGGCTTCATTCAGCTCCGGTTCCCAACGATCAAGGCGAGTTACATGATCCCCCATGT
TGTGCAAAAAAGCGGTTAGCTCCTTCGGTCCTCCGATCGTTGTCAGAAGTAAGTTGGCCGCAGTGTTATC
ACTCATGGTTATGGCAGCACTGCATAATTCTCTTACTGTCATGCCATCCGTAAGATGCTTTTCTGTGACT
GGTGAGTACTCAACCAAGTCATTCTGAGAATAGTGTATGCGGCGACCGAGTTGCTCTTGCCCGGCGTCAA
CACGGGATAATACCGCGCCACATAGCAGAACTTTAAAAGTGCTCATCATTGGAAAACGTTCTTCGGGGCG
AAAACTCTCAAGGATCTTACCGCTGTTGAGATCCAGTTCGATGTAACCCACTCGTGCACCCAACTGATCT
TCAGCATCTTTTACTTTCACCAGCGTTTCTGGGTGAGCAAAAACAGGAAGGCAAAATGCCGCAAAAAAGG
GAATAAGGGCGACACGGAAATGTTGAATACTCATACTCTTCCTTTTTCAATATTATTGAAGCATTTATCA
GGGTTATTGTCTCATGAGCGGATACATATTTGAATGTATTTAGAAAAATAAACAAATAGGGGTTCCGCGC
ACATTTCCCCGAAAAGTGCCACCTGACGTCTAAGAAACCATTATTATCATGACATTAACCTATAAAAATA
GGCGTATCACGAGGCCCTTTCGT
Features (pLannotate 1.2.2; 11 found; start..end, strand, type, name):
     56..2568    +  promoter       Ac5 promoter: Drosophila melanogaster actin 5C promoter
   2588..2653    +  CDS            N (fragment): REGN_LAMBD - Experimental evidence at protein level: Swiss-Prot protein existence level 1. Plays a role as a transcriptional antitermination factor that allows the virus to initiate its lytic phase. Activates expression of the delayed viral early genes by modifying host RNA polymerase (RNAP) into a form that is resistant to termination signals. This antitermination function requires the host NusA protein which serves to stabilize the interaction between antitermination protein N and host RNA polymerase. From Escherichia phage lambda (Bacteriophage lambda).
   2678..2704    +  CDS            3xHA (fragment): three tandem HA epitope tags
   2717..3919    +  CDS            Rga (fragment): RGA_DROME - Also known as Not2 From Drosophila melanogaster (Fruit fly).
   3958..3999    +  CDS            V5 tag: epitope tag from simian virus 5
   4099..4233    -  polyA_signal   SV40 poly(A) signal: SV40 polyadenylation signal
   4256..4340    -  CDS            large T antigen (fragment): large T antigen from SV40 (simian virus 40)
   4341..4811    +  CDS            TcR (fragment): tetracycline efflux protein; tet; confers resistance to tetracycline
   4855..5443    -  rep_origin     ori: high-copy-number ColE1/pMB1/pBR322/pUC origin of replication
   5614..6474    -  CDS            AmpR: β-lactamase; bla; confers resistance to ampicillin, carbenicillin, and related antibiotics
   6475..6579    -  promoter       AmpR promoter: bla
