[The description below was written by a language model from this plasmid's Addgene catalogue record and pLannotate feature annotations shown in this document.]
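Description:
pAc5.1B-lambdaN-HA-DmNot2_1-401_I is an insect-cell expression plasmid of 6,673 nt. The catalogue lists the backbone as unknown, although the name and the annotated parts point to a pAc5.1-type vector. It is maintained in E. coli through a ColE1/pUC-family origin and selected with ampicillin via a β-lactamase gene driven by its own bla promoter. The feature annotation calls the origin high-copy, whereas the catalogue lists the plasmid as low copy. Short fragments annotated as tetracycline-resistance and SV40 large T antigen sequences appear to be non-functional backbone remnants. No marker for selection in insect cells is annotated.

The expression cassette is driven by the constitutive Drosophila melanogaster actin 5C (Ac5) promoter and ends with an SV40 polyadenylation signal. The coding region begins with a short fragment of the bacteriophage lambda N protein, followed by an HA epitope (annotated as a partial match to a 3xHA tag), and then residues 1–401 of Drosophila Not2, the product of the Regena (Rga) gene and a subunit of the CCR4-NOT deadenylase complex. The insert carries one silent change (C267T) relative to the reference ORF. A V5 tag lies downstream of the insert, but the record does not show whether it is translated in frame with the fusion.

The lambda N peptide is a standard tool for tethering assays: it binds BoxB RNA hairpins, so a fused protein can be recruited to a BoxB-bearing reporter mRNA to test its effect on translation or mRNA stability, while the HA tag allows detection or immunoprecipitation. The record itself states only insect expression of this Not2 fragment, in the context of a study of CCR4-NOT complex architecture.
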