Addgene plasmid #146616: pAc5.1B-lambdaN-HA-DmNot2_1-401_I
Purpose: Insect Expression of DmNot2_1-401
Depositing lab: Elisa Izaurralde. Depositing organization: Max Planck Institute for Developmental Biology. Publication: NOT10 and C2orf29/NOT11 form a conserved module of the CCR4-NOT complex that docks onto the NOT1 N-terminal domain. Bawankar P, Loh B, Wohlbold L, Schmidt S, Izaurralde E. RNA Biol. 2013 Feb;10(2):228-44. doi: 10.4161/rna.23018. Epub 2013 Jan 9. PubMed 23303381.
Backbone
  Vector backbone: Unknown
  Vector type: Insect Expression
Growth in bacteria
  Bacterial resistance: Ampicillin, 100 μg/mL
  Growth temperature: 37°C
  Growth strain: DH5alpha
  Copy number: Low Copy
Gene/Insert
  Gene/Insert name: DmNot2_1-401 (alt names: regena (rga); CG2138, CG2161)
  Species: D. melanogaster (fly)
  Mutation: one silent mutation C267T compared to the ORF extracted from NCBI gi:24644319
  Entrez Gene: Rga (a.k.a. Dmel_CG2161, CG2138, CG2161, Dmel\CG2161, NOT2, Not2, RGA, l(3)03834, not2)
  Cloning method: Unknown
Terms and licenses: Academic/Nonprofit Terms; Industry Terms: Not Available to Industry
Depositor comments: Plasmids from this collection were made available to the research community and donated after the lab closed. Please note that the sequence provided by the depositing laboratory may be theoretical/predicted or based on Sanger sequencing results. There may be discrepancies between sequencing results obtained by Addgene and the depositor sequence. If an Addgene verified sequence is not available, please contact before placing your order to request that our lab fully sequence the plasmid.
How to cite: pAc5.1B-lambdaN-HA-DmNot2_1-401_I was a gift from Elisa Izaurralde (Addgene plasmid # 146616 ; http://n2t.net/addgene:146616 ; RRID:Addgene_146616)
